>Addgene plasmid #120674 | Smp_090110-Cd4-bio-His | addgene full sequence | sequence record 234089 | Addgene NGS Result
GACATTGATTATTGACTAGTTATTAATAGTAATCAATTACGGGGTCATTAGTTCATAGCCCATATATGGA
GTTCCGCGTTACATAACTTACGGTAAATGGCCCGCCTGGCTGACCGCCCAACGACCCCCGCCCATTGACG
TCAATAATGACGTATGTTCCCATAGTAACGCCAATAGGGACTTTCCATTGACGTCAATGGGTGGAGTATT
TACGGTAAACTGCCCACTTGGCAGTACATCAAGTGTATCATATGCCAAGTCCGCCCCCTATTGACGTCAA
TGACGGTAAATGGCCCGCCTGGCATTATGCCCAGTACATGACCTTACGGGACTTTCCTACTTGGCAGTAC
ATCTACGTATTAGTCATCGCTATTACCATGGTGATGCGGTTTTGGCAGTACACCAATGGGCGTGGATAGC
GGTTTGACTCACGGGGATTTCCAAGTCTCCACCCCATTGACGTCAATGGGAGTTTGTTTTGGCACCAAAA
TCAACGGGACTTTCCAAAATGTCGTAATAACCCCGCCCCGTTGACGCAAATGGGCGGTAGGCGTGTACGG
TGGGAGGTCTATATAAGCAGAGCTCGTTTAGTGAACCGTCAGATCCTCACTCTCTTCCGCATCGCTGTCT
GCGAGGGCCAGCTGTTGGGCTCGCGGTTGAGGACAAACTCTTCGCGGTCTTTCCAGTACTCTTGGATCGG
AAACCCGTCGGCCTCCGAACGGTACTCCGCCACCGAGGGACCTGAGCGAGTCCGCATCGACCGGATCGGA
AAACCTCTCGAGAAAGGCGTCTAACCAGTCACAGTCGCAAGGTAGGCTGAGCACCGTGGCGGGCGGCAGC
GGGTGGCGGTCGGGGTTGTTTCTGGCGGAGGTGCTGCTGATGATGTAATTAAAGTAGGCGGTCTTGAGAC
GGCGGATGGTCGAGGTGAGGTGTGGCAGGCTTGAGATCCAGCTGTTGGGGTGAGTACTCCCTCTCAAAAG
CGGGCATTACTTCTGCGCTAAGATTGTCAGTTTCCAAAAACGAGGAGGATTTGATATTCACCTGGCCCGA
TCTGGCCATACACTTGAGTGACAATGACATCCACTTTGCCTTTCTCTCCACAGGTGTCCACTCCCAGGTC
CAAGTTTGCCACCATGGAGTTTCAGACCCAGGTACTCATGTCCCTGCTGCTCTGCATGTCTGGTGCGGCC
GCCGAGTATATCTGCCAGCTGATGCCCAACATCACAATGGTGTCCATGATCGTGTTCAAGACCCGGATGA
GCCTGTTCAAGAACTTCGGCATCCTGGGCGAGCCCATCGACAAGAGACAGTACGGCGGCAACCGGCTGAA
GTTCATCCCCATCTACAGCCGGAACATGGAAATGCACCCCCTGTTCAGCAGATTCAAGACCGAGGTGGTG
GCCGTGGCCCTGGCCTTTTGGGAGAAAGCTCTGAGCGTGCGGAAGCCCCCCAACCGGAAGCTGCTGATTG
AGCGGGGCTGCGTGGAACCCAGCTACTTCAGAGACAGAAGCACCGGCAAGCTGTTCTGCAAGAGCCAGTG
CAGACCCAGAGCCCTGTGCTACGATCACGAGGTGCCCAACGAGTACGCCAGCGGATGTGCTGTGGGCACA
GGCAGCGGCTACATCCGGGACGTGTACCAGGATGGCTCCGGCTTCGCCCCCAATGAGTACGTGCTGTTCA
TCAGCAGCGACAACAAGAAGGGCTGCCTGAGCGGCGTGACACTGGCCTATGCCGGACCTTGCGAGATGCA
CCCCACCACCGACAGACCCATTATGGGCGCTATCAACTTCTGTCCACAAAAGATGGAAATCGAGGAACCC
GGCAAGACCATGCTGATCGGCACCGCCATTCACGAGCTGGGCCACGCCATGCAGATCAAGATCAGCTATA
TCTTCATCTTCCGGTTTCTGAACTTCTTCTTCGTGGTGTTCCACTTCAGCGAGAACACCGTGAAGCGGAT
CGTGCGGCCTTGGGTCACAGCCGTGGGCAGCTTCATCAAGCCCTTCAGCAGCATCGTGACCCCTGCCCTG
CTGGACGAGGGCCGGAAGCACTACAACTGCCCCAACCTGGACGGCATCGACCTGGAAAATGAGGGCGGCG
AGGGCACAGTGGGCAGCCACTTTGAGAAGCGGGTCGTGGGCGACGAGATCATGGCTGGCGTGACCGGCGT
GAAAACCGTGGTGTCCAGACTGACCCTGGCATTCTTCCAGGACAGCGGGTGGTGGGACGTGAACTACAGC
GTGGCCGAGGACTGGAACTACGGCAAGAACCTGGGCTGCACCTTCGTGCGCGAGAGCTGCTACGCCTACA
TGATGAAGATGAAGCTGGAAGGCAAGAGCATGGAACCCTACTGCGAAGAGGCCGACAGCCTGATGTGCTA
CCACCACAAGGCCTTCGGCACCTGTGCCATCGGCCAGTACATGAAGTACCTGCAGCCCCAGGAACAGTAC
TTCAAGGGCGCTCCCGACTATGGCGGAACAGGCGCCCTGGTGGATAAGTGCCCTCTGATCCAGCCCACCA
AGCAGTTCTTTGAGGAACCCCTGATGACCTACTGTGACCACAGCCTGAACATCCCTGTGGCCCAGAGAGG
CAACATCTTCGGCCAGGCCTTTGGCAACAACAGCGTGTGCATCACCCACAAGGGGGCCTGGAAGGCCAGA
CTGAATGGCAAGGCCACCCAGGACCCCCGGATCAAGGCCACATGTCACCAGTACAGCTGCAGCGGCGGAG
TGCAAGTGATCATCGACGGCAAGAGCTTCAGATGCGACAACGGCGTGGCCAAGATCCACACCGAGAGAAT
CGAGGGCGAGGCCATCTGCCCCAATCCCAACGACGTGTGCAGAGTGCGCATCGTGTACGTGGAACGGAAG
GCCGTGGACTGCGAGTGCATTGGCGCGCCGTCGACCTCCATCACGGCCTATAAGAGTGAGGGGGAGTCAG
CGGAGTTCTCCTTCCCACTCAACCTTGGAGAGGAAAGCCTGCAGGGAGAGTTGAGATGGAAGGCAGAGAA
GGCTCCTTCTTCCCAGTCCTGGATCACCTTCTCCCTAAAGAACCAAAAGGTGTCTGTGCAGAAGTCTACT
AGCAACCCCAAGTTCCAGCTGTCCGAAACGCTCCCACTCACCCTTCAGATACCCCAGGTCTCCCTTCAGT
TTGCTGGTTCTGGCAACCTGACCCTGACTCTGGACAGAGGGATACTGTATCAGGAAGTGAACCTGGTGGT
GATGAAAGTGACTCAGCCCGACAGCAACACTTTGACCTGTGAGGTGATGGGACCCACCTCACCCAAGATG
AGACTGATCTTGAAGCAGGAGAATCAGGAGGCCAGGGTCTCCAGGCAGGAGAAAGTGATTCAAGTGCAGG
CCCCTGAAGCAGGGGTGTGGCAATGTCTACTGAGTGAAGGTGAAGAGGTCAAGATGGACTCCAAGATCCA
GGTTTTATCCAAAGGGTTGAATTCCGGCAGCCTGCACCACATCCTGGACGCCCAGAAGATGCTGTGGAAC
CACAGGGACAGGAACCTGCCTCCTCTGGCCCCTCTGGGCCCCCACCACCATCACCACCATTGAGTCTAGA
CACGTGATTAATTAAGGATCCCCCGACCTCGACCTCTGGCTAATAAAGGAAATTTATTTTCATTGCAATA
GTGTGTTGGAATTTTTTGTGTCTCTCACTCGGAAGGACATATGGGAGGGCAAATCATTTGGTCGAGATCC
CTCGGAGATCTCTAGCTAGAGGATCGATCCCCGCCCCGGACGAACTAAACCTGACTACGACATCTCTGCC
CCTTCTTCGCGGGGCAGTGCATGTAATCCCTTCAGTTGGTTGGTACAACTTGCCAACTGGGCCCTGTTCC
ACATGTGACACGGGGGGGGACCAAACACAAAGGGGTTCTCTGACTGTAGTTGACATCCTTATAAATGGAT
GTGCACATTTGCCAACACTGAGTGGCTTTCATCCTGGAGCAGACTTTGCAGTCTGTGGACTGCAACACAA
CATTGCCTTTATGTGTAACTCTTGGCTGAAGCTCTTACACCAATGCTGGGGGACATGTACCTCCCAGGGG
CCCAGGAAGACTACGGGAGGCTACACCAACGTCAATCAGAGGGGCCTGTGTAGCTACCGATAAGCGGACC
CTCAAGAGGGCATTAGCAATAGTGTTTATAAGGCCCCCTTGTTAACCCTAAACGGGTAGCATATGCTTCC
CGGGTAGTAGTATATACTATCCAGACTAACCCTAATTCAATAGCATATGTTACCCAACGGGAAGCATATG
CTATCGAATTAGGGTTAGTAAAAGGGTCCTAAGGAACAGCGATATCTCCCACCCCATGAGCTGTCACGGT
TTTATTTACATGGGGTCAGGATTCCACGAGGGTAGTGAACCATTTTAGTCACAAGGGCAGTGGCTGAAGA
TCAAGGAGCGGGCAGTGAACTCTCCTGAATCTTCGCCTGCTTCTTCATTCTCCTTCGTTTAGCTAATAGA
ATAACTGCTGAGTTGTGAACAGTAAGGTGTATGTGAGGTGCTCGAAAACAAGGTTTCAGGTGACGCCCCC
AGAATAAAATTTGGACGGGGGGTTCAGTGGTGGCATTGTGCTATGACACCAATATAACCCTCACAAACCC
CTTGGGCAATAAATACTAGTGTAGGAATGAAACATTCTGAATATCTTTAACAATAGAAATCCATGGGGTG
GGGACAAGCCGTAAAGACTGGATGTCCATCTCACACGAATTTATGGCTATGGGCAACACATAATCCTAGT
GCAATATGATACTGGGGTTATTAAGATGTGTCCCAGGCAGGGACCAAGACAGGTGAACCATGTTGTTACA
CTCTATTTGTAACAAGGGGAAAGAGAGTGGACGCCGACAGCAGCGGACTCCACTGGTTGTCTCTAACACC
CCCGAAAATTAAACGGGGCTCCACGCCAATGGGGCCCATAAACAAAGACAAGTGGCCACTCTTTTTTTTG
AAATTGTGGAGTGGGGGCACGCGTCAGCCCCCACACGCCGCCCTGCGGTTTTGGACTGTAAAATAAGGGT
GTAATAACTTGGCTGATTGTAACCCCGCTAACCACTGCGGTCAAACCACTTGCCCACAAAACCACTAATG
GCACCCCGGGGAATACCTGCATAAGTAGGTGGGCGGGCCAAGATAGGGGCGCGATTGCTGCGATCTGGAG
GACAAATTACACACACTTGCGCCTGAGCGCCAAGCACAGGGTTGTTGGTCCTCATATTCACGAGGTCGCT
GAGAGCACGGTGGGCTAATGTTGCCATGGGTAGCATATACTACCCAAATATCTGGATAGCATATGCTATC
CTAATCTATATCTGGGTAGCATAGGCTATCCTAATCTATATCTGGGTAGCATATGCTATCCTAATCTATA
TCTGGGTAGTATATGCTATCCTAATTTATATCTGGGTAGCATAGGCTATCCTAATCTATATCTGGGTAGC
ATATGCTATCCTAATCTATATCTGGGTAGTATATGCTATCCTAATCTGTATCCGGGTAGCATATGCTATC
CTAATAGAGATTAGGGTAGTATATGCTATCCTAATTTATATCTGGGTAGCATATACTACCCAAATATCTG
GATAGCATATGCTATCCTAATCTATATCTGGGTAGCATATGCTATCCTAATCTATATCTGGGTAGCATAG
GCTATCCTAATCTATATCTGGGTAGCATATGCTATCCTAATCTATATCTGGGTAGTATATGCTATCCTAA
TTTATATCTGGGTAGCATAGGCTATCCTAATCTATATCTGGGTAGCATATGCTATCCTAATCTATATCTG
GGTAGTATATGCTATCCTAATCTGTATCCGGGTAGCATATGCTATCCTCATGATAAGCTGTCAAACATGA
GAATTTTCTTGAAGACGAAAGGGCCTCGTGATACGCCTATTTTTATAGGTTAATGTCATGATAATAATGG
TTTCTTAGACGTCAGGTGGCACTTTTCGGGGAAATGTGCGCGGAACCCCTATTTGTTTATTTTTCTAAAT
ACATTCAAATATGTATCCGCTCATGAGACAATAACCCTGATAAATGCTTCAATAATATTGAAAAAGGAAG
AGTATGAGTATTCAACATTTCCGTGTCGCCCTTATTCCCTTTTTTGCGGCATTTTGCCTTCCTGTTTTTG
CTCACCCAGAAACGCTGGTGAAAGTAAAAGATGCTGAAGATCAGTTGGGTGCACGAGTGGGTTACATCGA
ACTGGATCTCAACAGCGGTAAGATCCTTGAGAGTTTTCGCCCCGAAGAACGTTTTCCAATGATGAGCACT
TTTAAAGTTCTGCTATGTGGCGCGGTATTATCCCGTGTTGACGCCGGGCAAGAGCAACTCGGTCGCCGCA
TACACTATTCTCAGAATGACTTGGTTGAGTACTCACCAGTCACAGAAAAGCATCTTACGGATGGCATGAC
AGTAAGAGAATTATGCAGTGCTGCCATAACCATGAGTGATAACACTGCGGCCAACTTACTTCTGACAACG
ATCGGAGGACCGAAGGAGCTAACCGCTTTTTTGCACAACATGGGGGATCATGTAACTCGCCTTGATCGTT
GGGAACCGGAGCTGAATGAAGCCATACCAAACGACGAGCGTGACACCACGATGCCTGCAGCAATGGCAAC
AACGTTGCGCAAACTATTAACTGGCGAACTACTTACTCTAGCTTCCCGGCAACAATTAATAGACTGGATG
GAGGCGGATAAAGTTGCAGGACCACTTCTGCGCTCGGCCCTTCCGGCTGGCTGGTTTATTGCTGATAAAT
CTGGAGCCGGTGAGCGTGGGTCTCGCGGTATCATTGCAGCACTGGGGCCAGATGGTAAGCCCTCCCGTAT
CGTAGTTATCTACACGACGGGGAGTCAGGCAACTATGGATGAACGAAATAGACAGATCGCTGAGATAGGT
GCCTCACTGATTAAGCATTGGTAACTGTCAGACCAAGTTTACTCATATATACTTTAGATTGATTTAAAAC
TTCATTTTTAATTTAAAAGGATCTAGGTGAAGATCCTTTTTGATAATCTCATGACCAAAATCCCTTAACG
TGAGTTTTCGTTCCACTGAGCGTCAGACCCCGTAGAAAAGATCAAAGGATCTTCTTGAGATCCTTTTTTT
CTGCGCGTAATCTGCTGCTTGCAAACAAAAAAACCACCGCTACCAGCGGTGGTTTGTTTGCCGGATCAAG
AGCTACCAACTCTTTTTCCGAAGGTAACTGGCTTCAGCAGAGCGCAGATACCAAATACTGTTCTTCTAGT
GTAGCCGTAGTTAGGCCACCACTTCAAGAACTCTGTAGCACCGCCTACATACCTCGCTCTGCTAATCCTG
TTACCAGTGGCTGCTGCCAGTGGCGATAAGTCGTGTCTTACCGGGTTGGACTCAAGACGATAGTTACCGG
ATAAGGCGCAGCGGTCGGGCTGAACGGGGGGTTCGTGCACACAGCCCAGCTTGGAGCGAACGACCTACAC
CGAACTGAGATACCTACAGCGTGAGCTATGAGAAAGCGCCACGCTTCCCGAAGGGAGAAAGGCGGACAGG
TATCCGGTAAGCGGCAGGGTCGGAACAGGAGAGCGCACGAGGGAGCTTCCAGGGGGAAACGCCTGGTATC
TTTATAGTCCTGTCGGGTTTCGCCACCTCTGACTTGAGCGTCGATTTTTGTGATGCTCGTCAGGGGGGCG
GAGCCTATGGAAAAACGCCAGCAACGCGGCCTTTTTACGGTTCCTGGCCTTTTGCTGGCCTTTTGCTCAC
ATGTTCTTTCCTGCGTTATCCCCTGATTCTGTGGATAACCGTATTACCGCCTTTGAGTGAGCTGATACCG
CTCGCCGCAGCCGAACGACCGAGCGCAGCGAGTCAGTGAGCGAGGAAGCGGAAGAGCGCCCAATACGCAA
ACCGCCTCTCCCCGCGCGTTGGCCGATTCATTAATGCAGCTGGCACGACAGGTTTCCCGACTGGAAAGCG
GGCAGTGAGCGCAACGCAATTAATGTGAGTTAGCTCACTCATTAGGCACCCCAGGCTTTACACTTTATGC
TTCCGGCTCGTATGTTGTGTGGAATTGTGAGCGGATAACAATTTCACACAGGAAACAGCTATGACCATGA
TTACGCCAAGCTCTAGCTAGAGGTCGACCAATTCTCATGTTTGACAGCTTATCATCGCAGATCCGGGCAA
CGTTGTTGCCATTGCTGCAGGCGCAGAACTGGTAGGTATGGAAGATCTATACATTGAATCAATATTGGCA
ATTAGCCATATTAGTCATTGGTTATATAGCATAAATCAATATTGGCTATTGGCCATTGCATACGTTGTAT
CTATATCATAATATGTACATTTATATTGGCTCATGTCCAATATGACCGCCATGTT
Features (pLannotate 1.2.2; 18 found; start..end, strand, type, name):
      1..380     +  enhancer       CMV enhancer: human cytomegalovirus immediate early enhancer
    382..581     +  promoter       CMV promoter: human cytomegalovirus (CMV) immediate early promoter
    649..687     +  misc_feature   Ad SA (fragment): adenovirus major late transcript splice acceptor (Friedrich and Soriano, 1991)
    720..929     -  CDS            PTP (fragment): TERM_ADE02 - Experimental evidence at protein level: Swiss-Prot protein existence level 1. Protein covalently bound to the viral DNA that acts as a primer for viral genomic replication by DNA strand displacement. Assembles on the viral origin of replication in an initiation complex with viral polymerase, DBP, host NFIA and host POU2F1/OCT1. During initiation, the polymerase covalently couples the first dCTP with Ser- 580 of pTP. The terminal protein stimulates the template activity over 20 fold compared to protein-free templates. Neo-synthesized viral genomes are linked to two preterminal prot
    960..1049    +  intron         chimeric intron (fragment): chimera between introns from adenovirus and immunoglobulin heavy chain genes
   1068..1114    +  CDS            IgH signal sequence (fragment): signal sequence from the mouse immunoglobulin heavy chain variable region
   2889..3452    +  CDS            Cd4 (fragment): CD4_RAT - Experimental evidence at protein level: Swiss-Prot protein existence level 1. Integral membrane glycoprotein that plays an essential role in the immune response and serves multiple functions in responses against both external and internal offenses. In T-cells, functions primarily as a coreceptor for MHC class II molecule:peptide complex. The antigens presented by class II peptides are derived from extracellular proteins while class I peptides are derived from cytosolic proteins. Interacts simultaneously with the T-cell receptor (TCR) and the MHC class II presented by antigen presenti
   3612..3667    +  polyA_signal   β-globin poly(A) signal: rabbit β-globin polyadenylation signal (Gil and Proudfoot, 1987)
   4181..5862    -  rep_origin     oriP (fragment): Epstein-Barr virus oriP replication origin (Yates et al., 2000)
   5989..6093    +  promoter       AmpR promoter: bla
   6094..6954    +  CDS            AmpR: β-lactamase; bla; confers resistance to ampicillin, carbenicillin, and related antibiotics
   7125..7713    +  rep_origin     ori: high-copy-number ColE1/pMB1/pBR322/pUC origin of replication
   7896..7988    +  CDS            lacI (fragment): lac repressor; lacI; The lac repressor binds to the lac operator to inhibit transcription in E. coli. This inhibition can be relieved by adding lactose or isopropyl-β-D-thiogalactopyranoside (IPTG).
   8001..8022    +  protein_bind   CAP binding site: CAP binding activates transcription in the presence of cAMP. E. coli catabolite activator protein
   8037..8067    +  promoter       lac promoter: promoter for the E. coli lac operon
   8075..8091    +  protein_bind   lac operator: The lac repressor binds to the lac operator to inhibit transcription in E. coli. This inhibition can be relieved by adding lactose or isopropyl-β-D-thiogalactopyranoside (IPTG). lac repressor encoded by lacI
   8161..8177    +  promoter       tet promoter (fragment): E. coli promoter for tetracycline efflux protein gene
   8187..8212    -  CDS            bla(M) (fragment): β-lactamase lacking the signal sequence; bla(M); allows cytosolic expression of β-lactamase
