[The description below was written by a language model from this plasmid's Addgene catalogue record and pLannotate feature annotations shown in this document.]
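Description:
Smp_090110-Cd4-bio-His is a mammalian expression plasmid built on the pTT3 backbone for producing a recombinant Schistosoma mansoni protein as a soluble, secreted, tagged product. It is maintained in E. coli through a high-copy ColE1/pUC-type origin and selected with ampicillin via the β-lactamase gene. The backbone also carries an Epstein-Barr virus oriP element, which supports episomal maintenance and boosts transient expression in cell lines that supply EBNA1. Small lac regulatory fragments and other short annotated remnants near the origin appear to be backbone carry-over with no role in the payload.

Transcription is driven by the CMV immediate-early enhancer and promoter, followed by adenovirus-derived leader and splice sequences and a chimeric intron fragment that improve mRNA processing; the antisense "PTP" annotation in this region most likely reflects this adenoviral leader sequence rather than an intended coding region. A fragment matching a mouse immunoglobulin heavy chain signal sequence lies just upstream of the insert, consistent with routing the protein into the secretory pathway. The Smp_090110 insert, about 1.7 kb, was cloned between preserved NotI and AscI sites and corresponds to the unannotated stretch between the signal peptide and the tag. It is fused at its C terminus to rat Cd4 domains 3 and 4, followed by a biotinylation ("bio") sequence and a 6xHis tag; only the Cd4 portion is picked up in the feature table. A rabbit β-globin polyadenylation signal terminates the transcript. The tags allow purification through the His tag, detection through Cd4, and capture on streptavidin through biotin. The plasmid belongs to a library of S. mansoni cell-surface and secreted proteins used to search for early serological markers of infection.
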