Addgene plasmid #120674: Smp_090110-Cd4-bio-His
Purpose: Expression of recombinant S. mansoni protein
Depositing lab: Gavin Wright. Depositing organization: Wellcome Sanger Institute. Publication: A library of cell-surface and secreted proteins from Schistosoma mansoni identifies early serological markers of infection. Cécile Crosnier, Anna V. Protasio, Gabriel Rinaldi, Shona Wilson, Matthew Berriman, Gavin J. Wright. bioRXiv 10.1101/593616.
Backbone
  Vector backbone: pTT3
  Backbone manufacturer: Yves Durocher, NRC
  Backbone size w/o insert (bp): 6686
  Vector type: Mammalian Expression
Growth in bacteria
  Bacterial resistance: Ampicillin, 100 μg/mL
  Growth temperature: 37°C
  Growth strain: DH5alpha
  Copy number: High Copy
Gene/Insert
  Gene/Insert name: Smp_090110
  Species: Schistosoma mansoni
  Insert size (bp): 1699
  Entrez Gene: Smp_090110 (a.k.a. Smp_090110)
  Promoter: CMV
  Tag / fusion protein: ratCd4(d3+4)-bio-6His (C terminal on backbone)
  Cloning method: Restriction Enzyme; 5′ cloning site NotI (not destroyed); 3′ cloning site AscI (not destroyed)
Terms and licenses: Academic/Nonprofit Terms; Industry Terms: Not Available to Industry
How to cite: Smp_090110-Cd4-bio-His was a gift from Gavin Wright (Addgene plasmid # 120674 ; http://n2t.net/addgene:120674 ; RRID:Addgene_120674)
